Addgene plasmid #156457: Dual opposing T7 promoters reporter plasmid
Purpose: A mutational reporter plasmid that can gain Kanamycin resistance upon mutation. Contains two T7 promoters flanking the kanamycin resistance gene.
Depositing lab: Matthew D. Shoulders. Depositing organization: Massachusetts Institute of Technology. Publication: A Processive Protein Chimera Introduces Mutations across Defined DNA Regions In Vivo. Moore CL, Papa LJ 3rd, Shoulders MD. J Am Chem Soc. 2018 Sep 19;140(37):11560-11564. doi: 10.1021/jacs.8b04001. Epub 2018 Jul 18. PubMed 29991261.
Backbone
  Vector backbone: BAC
  Backbone size w/o insert (bp): 5862
  Total vector size (bp): 7059
  Modifications to backbone: Chloramphenicol resistance marker replaced with ampicillin resistance marker.
  Vector type: Bacterial Expression
Growth in bacteria
  Bacterial resistance: Ampicillin, 100 μg/mL
  Growth temperature: 37°C
  Growth strain: DH10B
  Copy number: Low Copy
Gene/Insert
  Gene/Insert name: NeoR/KanR
  Species: Tn5
  Insert size (bp): 804
  Mutation: ATG start codon mutated to ACG
  Promoter: Em7
  Cloning method: Restriction Enzyme; 5′ cloning site HindIII (not destroyed); 3′ cloning site PacI (not destroyed)
  Sequencing primers: 5′ GTGCACCCAACTGATCTTCA
Resource information
  A portion of this plasmid was derived from a plasmid made by: pcDNA3.1
Terms and licenses: Academic/Nonprofit Terms; Industry Terms: Not Available to Industry
Depositor comments: Please note that a low DNA yield is expected with single copy BACs. Using larger scale DNA preps (ie. midi preps) is recommended. If there are difficulties removing genomic DNA, the ExonucleaseV (recBCD) from NEB (M0345S) which degrades contaminating linear DNA can help improve results.
How to cite: Dual opposing T7 promoters reporter plasmid was a gift from Matthew D. Shoulders (Addgene plasmid # 156457 ; http://n2t.net/addgene:156457 ; RRID:Addgene_156457)
