[The description below was written by a language model from this plasmid's Addgene catalogue record and pLannotate feature annotations shown in this document.]
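Description:
The Dual opposing T7 promoters reporter plasmid is a 7,059 bp, single-copy bacterial artificial chromosome designed as a gain-of-function mutation reporter in E. coli. Its backbone carries the F-plasmid maintenance system: the ori2 (oriS) origin with the repE initiator and incC incompatibility region for tightly controlled replication, and the sopA, sopB and sopC partitioning functions that ensure stable segregation at very low copy number. The chloramphenicol marker usual for this type of BAC has been replaced with an ampicillin resistance gene (β-lactamase under its own promoter), which is used for routine selection. Low DNA yields are noted as an expected consequence of the single-copy state.

The payload is the Tn5-derived NeoR/KanR gene (aminoglycoside phosphotransferase), taken in part from pcDNA3.1 and cloned between HindIII and PacI sites downstream of the synthetic bacterial EM7 promoter. Its ATG start codon has been changed to ACG, so the gene is inactive and cells remain kanamycin sensitive unless a mutation restores function. This makes the frequency of kanamycin-resistant colonies a readout of mutation at that position. Two T7 promoters flank the cassette in convergent orientation, one upstream on the sense strand and one downstream on the antisense strand, so T7 RNA polymerase can traverse the reporter from both directions. According to the associated publication title, the plasmid belongs to work on a processive protein chimera that introduces mutations across defined DNA regions in vivo, and the T7 promoters presumably define that target region. The annotation also flags short tac promoter and lacZα fragments around the cassette, which appear to be cloning remnants.
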