Features (pLannotate 1.2.2; 15 found; start..end, strand, type, name):
     95..208     -  CDS            yuaZ (fragment): YUAZ_ECO57 - Protein predicted: Swiss-Prot protein existence level 4. From Escherichia coli O157:H7.
    308..781     -  misc_feature   sopC: sopC; centromere-like partitioning region of the bacterial F plasmid
    854..1825    -  CDS            sopB: partitioning protein for the bacterial F plasmid; sopB
   1825..3000    -  CDS            sopA: partitioning protein for the bacterial F plasmid; sopA
   3326..3576    -  misc_feature   incC: incC; incompatibility region of the bacterial F plasmid
   3579..4334    -  CDS            repE: replication initiation protein for the bacterial F plasmid; repE
   4425..4644    -  rep_origin     ori2: secondary origin of replication for the bacterial F plasmid; also known as oriS
   4870..5730    -  CDS            AmpR: β-lactamase; bla; confers resistance to ampicillin, carbenicillin, and related antibiotics
   5731..5835    -  promoter       AmpR promoter: bla
   5944..5962    +  promoter       T7 promoter: promoter for bacteriophage T7 RNA polymerase
   5978..5999    +  promoter       tac promoter (fragment): strong E. coli promoter; hybrid between the trp and lac UV5 promoters
   6006..6053    +  promoter       EM7 promoter: synthetic bacterial promoter&nbsp
   6074..6875    +  CDS            NeoR/KanR (fragment): aminoglycoside phosphotransferase from Tn5; aph(3')-II (or nptII); confers resistance to neomycin, kanamycin, and G418 (Geneticin®)
   6904..6921    +  CDS            lacZα (fragment): LacZα fragment of β-galactosidase; lacZ fragment
   6954..6972    -  promoter       T7 promoter: promoter for bacteriophage T7 RNA polymerase
>Addgene plasmid #156457 | Dual opposing T7 promoters reporter plasmid | addgene full sequence | sequence record 314741 | Addgene NGS Result
ACGAAAGGGCCTCGTGATACGCCTATTTTTATAGGTTAATGTCATGATAATAATGGTTTCTTAGACGTCA
GGTGGCACTTTTCGGGGAAATGTGCCCGGTTAACGTGCCGGCACGGCCTGGGTAACCAGGTATTTTGTCC
ACATAACCGTGCGCAAAATGTTGTGGATAAGCAGGACACAGCAGCAATCCACAGCAGGCATACAACCGCA
CACCGAGGTTACTCCGTTCTACAGGTTACGACGACATGTCAATACTTGCCCTTGACAGGCATTGATGGAA
TCGTAGTCTCACGCTGATAGTCTGATCGACAATACAAGTGGGACCGTGGTCCCAGACCGATAATCAGACC
GACAACACGAGTGGGATCGTGGTCCCAGACTAATAATCAGACCGACGATACGAGTGGGACCGTGGTCCCA
GACTAATAATCAGACCGACGATACGAGTGGGACCGTGGTTCCAGACTAATAATCAGACCGACGATACGAG
TGGGACCGTGGTCCCAGACTAATAATCAGACCGACGATACGAGTGGGACCATGGTCCCAGACTAATAATC
AGACCGACGATACGAGTGGGACCGTGGTCCCAGTCTGATTATCAGACCGACGATACGAGTGGGACCGTGG
TCCCAGACTAATAATCAGACCGACGATACGAGTGGGACCGTGGTCCCAGACTAATAATCAGACCGACGAT
ACGAGTGGGACCGTGGTCCCAGTCTGATTATCAGACCGACGATACAAGTGGAACAGTGGGCCCAGAGAGA
ATATTCAGGCCAGTTATGCTTTCTGGCCTGTAACAAAGGACATTAAGTAAAGACAGATAAACGTAGACTA
AAACGTGGTCGCATCAGGGTGCTGGCTTTTCAAGTTCCTTAAGAATGGCCTCAATTTTCTCTATACACTC
AGTTGGAACACGAGACCTGTCCAGGTTAAGCACCATTTTATCGCCCTTATACAATACTGTCGCTCCAGGA
GCAAACTGATGTCGTGAGCTTAAACTAGTTCTTGATGCAGATGACGTTTTAAGCACAGAAGTTAAAAGAG
TGATAACTTCTTCAGCTTCAAATATCACCCCAGCTTTTTTCTGCTCATGAAGGTTAGATGCCTGCTGCTT
AAGTAATTCCTCTTTATCTGTAAAGGCTTTTTGAAGTGCATCACCTGACCGGGCAGATAGTTCACCGGGG
TGAGAAAAAAGAGCAACAACTGATTTAGGCAATTTGGCGGTGTTGATACAGCGGGTAATAATCTTACGTG
AAATATTTTCCGCATCAGCCAGCGCAGAAATATTTCCAGCAAATTCATTCTGCAATCGGCTTGCATAACG
CTGACCACGTTCATAAGCACTTGTTGGGCGATAATCGTTACCCAATCTGGATAATGCAGCCATCTGCTCA
TCATCCAGCTCGCCAACCAGAACACGATAATCACTTTCGGTAAGTGCAGCAGCTTTACGACGGCGACTCC
CATCGGCAATTTCTATGACACCAGATACTCTTCGACCGAACGCCGGTGTCTGTTGACCAGTCAGTAGAAA
AGAAGGGATGAGATCATCCAGTGCGTCCTCAGTAAGCAGCTCCTGGTCACGTTCATTACCTGACCATACC
CGAGAGGTCTTCTCAACACTATCACCCCGGAGCACTTCAAGAGTAAACTTCACATCCCGACCACATACAG
GCAAAGTAATGGCATTACCGCGAGCCATTACTCCTACGCGCGCAATTAACGAATCCACCATCGGGGCAGC
TGGTGTCGATAACGAAGTATCTTCAACCGGTTGAGTATTGAGCGTATGTTTTGGAATAACAGGCGCACGC
TTCATTATCTAATCTCCCAGCGTGGTTTAATCAGACGATCGAAAATTTCATTGCAGACAGGTTCCCAAAT
AGAAAGAGCATTTCTCCAGGCACCAGTTGAAGAGCGTTGATCAATGGCCTGTTCAAAAACAGTTCTCATC
CGGATCTGACCTTTACCAACTTCATCCGTTTCACGTACAACATTTTTTAGAACCATGCTTCCCCAGGCAT
CCCGAATTTGCTCCTCCATCCACGGGGACTGAGAGCCATTACTATTGCTGTATTTGGTAAGCAAAATACG
TACATCAGGCTCGAACCCTTTAAGATCAACGTTCTTGAGCAGATCACGAAGCATATCGAAAAACTGCAGT
GCGGAGGTGTAGTCAAACAACTCAGCAGGCGTGGGAACAATCAGCACATCAGCAGCACATACGACATTAA
TCGTGCCGATACCCAGGTTAGGCGCGCTGTCAATAACTATGACATCATAGTCATGAGCAACAGTTTCAAT
GGCCAGTCGGAGCATCAGGTGTGGATCGGTGGGCAGTTTACCTTCATCAAATTTGCCCATTAACTCAGTT
TCAATACGGTGCAGAGCCAGACAGGAAGGAATAATGTCAAGCCCCGGCCAGCAAGTGGGCTTTATTGCAT
AAGTGACATCGTCCTTTTCCCCAAGATAGAAAGGCAGGAGAGTGTCTTCTGCATGAATATGAAGATCTGG
TACCCATCCGTGATACATTGAGGCTGTTCCCTGGGGGTCGTTACCTTCCACGAGCAAAACACGTAGCCCC
TTCAGAGCCAGATCCTGAGCAAGATGAACAGAAACTGAGGTTTTGTAAACGCCACCTTTATGGGCAGCAA
CCCCGATCACCGGTGGAAATACGTCTTCAGCACGTCGCAATCGCGTACCAAACACATCACGCATATGATT
AATTTGTTCAATTGTATAACCAACACGTTGCTCAACCCGTCCTCGAATTTCCATATCCGGGTGCGGTAGT
CGCCCTGCTTTCTCGGCATCTCTGATAGCCTGAGAAGAAACCCCAACTAAATCCGCTGCTTCACCTATTC
TCCAGCGCCGGGTTATTTTCCTCGCTTCCGGGCTGTCATCATTAAACTGTGCAATGGCGATAGCCTTCGT
CATTTCATGACCAGCGTTTATGCACTGGTTAAGTGTTTCCATGAGTTTCATTCTGAACATCCTTTAATCA
TTGCTTTGCGTTTTTTTATTAAATCTTGCAATTTACTGCAAAGCAACAACAAAATCGCAAAGTCATCAAA
AAACCGCAAAGTTGTTTAAAATAAGAGCAACACTACAAAAGGAGATAAGAAGAGCACATACCTCAGTCAC
TTATTATCACTAGCGCTCGCCGCAGCCGTGTAACCGAGCATAGCGAGCGAACTGGCGAGGAAGCAAAGAA
GAACTGTTCTGTCAGATAGCTCTTACGCTCAGCGCAAGAAGAAATATCCACCGTGGGAAAAACTCCAGGT
AGAGGTACACACGCGGATAGCCAATTCAGAGTAATAAACTGTGATAATCAACCCTCATCAATGATGACGA
ACTAACCCCCGATATCAGGTCACATGACGAAGGGAAAGAGAAGGAAATCAACTGTGACAAACTGCCCTCA
AATTTGGCTTCCTTAAAAATTACAGTTCAAAAAGTATGAGAAAATCCATGCAGGCTGAAGGAAACAGCAA
AACTGTGACAAATTACCCTCAGTAGGTCAGAACAAATGTGACGAACCACCCTCAAATCTGTGACAGATAA
CCCTCAGACTATCCTGTCGTCATGGAAGTGATATCGCGGAAGGAAAATACGATATGAGTCGTCTGGCGGC
CTTTCTTTTTCTCAATGTATGAGAGGCGCATTGGAGTTCTGCTGTTGATCTCATTAACACAGACCTGCAG
GAAGCGGCGGCGGAAGTCAGGCATACGCTGGTAACTTTGAGGCAGCTGGTAACGCTCTATGATCCAGTCG
ATTTTCAGAGAGACGATGCCTGAGCCATCCGGCTTACGATACTGACACAGGGATTCGTATAAACGCATGG
CATACGGATTGGTGATTTCTTTTGTTTCACTAAGCCGAAACTGCGTAAACCGGTTCTGTAACCCGATAAA
GAAGGGAATGAGATATGGGTTGATATGTACACTGTAAAGCCCTCTGGATGGACTGTGCGCACGTTTGATA
AACCAAGGAAAAGATTCATAGCCTTTTTCATCGCCGGCATCCTCTTCAGGGCGATAAAAAACCACTTCCT
TCCCCGCGAAACTCTTCAATGCCTGCCGTATATCCTTACTGGCTTCCGCAGAGGTCAATCCGAATATTTC
AGCATATTTAGCAACATGGATCTCGCAGATACCGTCATGTTCCTGTAGGGTGCCATCAGATTTTCTGATC
TGGTCAACGAACAGATACAGCATACGTTTTTGATCCCGGGAGAGACTATATGCCGCCTCAGTGAGGTCGT
TTGACTGGACGATTCGCGGGCTATTTTTACGTTTCTTGTGATTGATAACCGCTGTTTCCGCCATGACAGA
TCCATGTGAAGTGTGACAAGTTTTTAGATTGTCACACTAAATAAAAAAGAGTCAATAAGCAGGGATAACT
TTGTGAAAAAACAGCTTCTTCTGAGGGCAATTTGTCACAGGGTTAAGGGCAATTTGTCACAGACAGGACT
GTCATTTGAGGGTGATTTGTCACACTGAAAGGGCAATTTGTCACAACACCTTCTCTAGAACCAGCATGGA
TAAAGGCCTACAAGGCGCTCTAAAAAAGAAGATCTAAAAACTATAAAAAAAATAATTATAAAAATATCCC
CGTGGATAAGTGGATAACCCCAAGGGAAGTTTTTTCAGGCATCGTGTGTAAGCAGAATATATAAGTGCTG
TTCCCTGGTGCTTCCTCGCTCACTCGAGCTACGGGGTCTGACGCTCAGTGGAACGAAAACTCACGTTAAG
GGATTTTGGTCATGAGATTATCAAAAAGGATCTTCACCTAGATCCTTTTAAATTAAAAATGAAGTTTTAA
ATCAATCTAAAGTATATATGAGTAAACTTGGTCTGACAGTTACCAATGCTTAATCAGTGAGGCACCTATC
TCAGCGATCTGTCTATTTCGTTCATCCATAGTTGCCTGACTCCCCGTCGTGTAGATAACTACGATACGGG
AGGGCTTACCATCTGGCCCCAGTGCTGCAATGATACCGCGAGACCCACGCTCACCGGCTCCAGATTTATC
AGCAATAAACCAGCCAGCCGGAAGGGCCGAGCGCAGAAGTGGTCCTGCAACTTTATCCGCCTCCATCCAG
TCTATTAATTGTTGCCGGGAAGCTAGAGTAAGTAGTTCGCCAGTTAATAGTTTGCGCAACGTTGTTGCCA
TTGCTACAGGCATCGTGGTGTCACGCTCGTCGTTTGGTATGGCTTCATTCAGCTCCGGTTCCCAACGATC
AAGGCGAGTTACATGATCCCCCATGTTGTGCAAAAAAGCGGTTAGCTCCTTCGGTCCTCCGATCGTTGTC
AGAAGTAAGTTGGCCGCAGTGTTATCACTCATGGTTATGGCAGCACTGCATAATTCTCTTACTGTCATGC
CATCCGTAAGATGCTTTTCTGTGACTGGTGAGTACTCAACCAAGTCATTCTGAGAATAGTGTATGCGGCG
ACCGAGTTGCTCTTGCCCGGCGTCAATACGGGATAATACCGCGCCACATAGCAGAACTTTAAAAGTGCTC
ATCATTGGAAAACGTTCTTCGGGGCGAAAACTCTCAAGGATCTTACCGCTGTTGAGATCCAGTTCGATGT
AACCCACTCGTGCACCCAACTGATCTTCAGCATCTTTTACTTTCACCAGCGTTTCTGGGTGAGCAAAAAC
AGGAAGGCAAAATGCCGCAAAAAAGGGAATAAGGGCGACACGGAAATGTTGAATACTCATACTCTTCCTT
TTTCAATATTATTGAAGCATTTATCAGGGTTATTGTCTCATGAGCGGATACATATTTGAATGTATTTAGA
AAAATAAACAAATAGGGGTTCCGCGCACATTTCCCCGAAAAGTGCCACCTGGCGGCCGCCTTTCAGCAAA
AAACCCCGCGAGACCCCCGAAGAGGCCCCGCGGGGTTATGCTAGGTCGACGGAGCTCGAATTCTAATACG
ACTCACTATAGGGAGACCCAAGCTGGCTTGACAATTAATCATCGGCTCGAAGCTTGTTGACAATTAATCA
TCGGCATAGTATATCGGCATAGTATAATACGACAAGGTGAGGAACTAAACCACGGGATCGGCCATTGAAC
AAGATGGATTGCACGCAGGTTCTCCGGCCGCTTGGGTGGAGAGGCTATTCGGCTATGACTGGGCACAACA
GACAATCGGCTGCTCTGATGCCGCCGTGTTCCGGCTGTCAGCGCAGGGGCGCCCGGTTCTTTTTGTCAAG
ACCGACCTGTCCGGTGCCCTGAATGAACTGCAGGACGAGGCAGCGCGGCTATCGTGGCTGGCCACGACGG
GCGTTCCTTGCGCAGCTGTGCTCGACGTTGTCACTGAAGCGGGAAGGGACTGGCTGCTATTGGGCGAAGT
GCCGGGGCAGGATCTCCTGTCATCTCACCTTGCTCCTGCCGAGAAAGTATCCATCATGGCTGATGCAATG
CGGCGGCTGCATACGCTTGATCCGGCTACCTGCCCATTCGACCACCAAGCGAAACATCGCATCGAGCGAG
CACGTACTCGGATGGAAGCCGGTCTTGTCGATCAGGATGATCTGGACGAAGAGCATCAGGGGCTCGCGCC
AGCCGAACTGTTCGCCAGGCTCAAGGCGCGCATGCCCGACGGCGATGATCTCGTCGTGACCCATGGCGAT
GCCTGCTTGCCGAATATCATGGTGGAAAATGGCCGCTTTTCTGGATTCATCGACTGTGGCCGGCTGGGTG
TGGCGGACCGCTATCAGGACATAGCGTTGGCTACCCGTGATATTGCTGAAGAGCTTGGCGGCGAATGGGC
TGACCGCTTCCTCGTGCTTTACGGTATCGCCGCTCCCGATTCGCAGCGCATCGCCTTCTATCGCCTTCTT
GACGAGTTCTTCTGAGGGGATCAATTCTCTAGAGCTTAATTAACGCAGCCTGAATGGCGAATAGAAGTTT
AAACGCTAGCCAGCTTGGGTCTCCCTATAGTGAGTCGTATTATCGAGCTCCGTCGACCTAGCATAACCCC
GCGGGGCCTCTTCGGGGGTCTCGCGGGGTTTTTTGCTGAAAGGGATCCAATTCTTGAAG
